Addgene plasmid #183054: pGL3 RARE-RFP
Purpose: Fluorescent reporter for Retinoic Acid activity
Depositing lab: Chaya Kalcheim. Depositing organization: Hebrew University. Publication: Completion of neural crest cell production and emigration is regulated by retinoic-acid-dependent inhibition of BMP signaling. Rekler D, Kalcheim C. Elife. 2022 Apr 8;11. pii: 72723. doi: 10.7554/eLife.72723. PubMed 35394423.
Backbone
  Vector backbone: pGL3
  Backbone size w/o insert (bp): 3350
  Total vector size (bp): 4036
Growth in bacteria
  Bacterial resistance: Ampicillin, 100 μg/mL
  Growth temperature: 37°C
  Growth strain: DH5alpha
  Copy number: Unknown
Gene/Insert
  Gene/Insert name: RFP
  Insert size (bp): 680
  Promoter: RARE, SV40
  Cloning method: Unknown
  Sequencing primers: 5′ n/a
Terms and licenses: Academic/Nonprofit Terms; Industry Terms: Not Available to Industry
Depositor comments: RFP under the regulation of a Retinoic Acid Response Element, which is located before the SV40 promoter. RARE sequence: cagttgggtcatttgaaggttagcagcccgggtagggttcaccgaaagttcactcg
How to cite: pGL3 RARE-RFP was a gift from Chaya Kalcheim (Addgene plasmid # 183054 ; http://n2t.net/addgene:183054 ; RRID:Addgene_183054)
