[The description below was written by a language model from this plasmid's Addgene catalogue record and pLannotate feature annotations shown in this document.]
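Description:
pGL3 RARE-RFP is a small (about 4.0 kb) transient-expression reporter plasmid built on a pGL3-type backbone and designed to give a fluorescent readout of retinoic acid signalling. It is maintained in E. coli through a high-copy ColE1/pUC-type origin and is selected with ampicillin via the β-lactamase gene and its native promoter.

The reporter unit places a retinoic acid response element (RARE) immediately upstream of the SV40 early promoter. In the circular map this promoter sits at the end of the numbered sequence and reads across the origin of numbering into the mRFP1 coding sequence, a mammalian codon-optimized monomeric DsRed derivative of roughly 680 bp. The RARE itself is not picked up as a feature by the automated annotation, but the depositor states that it lies before the SV40 promoter, which fits the unannotated stretch between the AmpR promoter and the SV40 promoter. Ligand-bound retinoic acid receptors binding the RARE are expected to boost transcription from the promoter, so red fluorescence reports pathway activity in individual cells. Downstream of mRFP1, a β-globin-derived fragment and the rabbit β-globin polyadenylation signal provide transcript processing.

The table also shows leftover vector elements: lac promoter/operator and CAP site, short lacI fragments, and a second partial SV40 promoter with SV40 origin and SV40 poly(A) signal. These have no stated role in the reporter, and no luciferase gene is annotated despite the pGL3 name. The associated study concerns retinoic-acid-dependent control of BMP signalling during neural crest production and emigration. The record does not specify the delivery method or host species.
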