Features (pLannotate 1.2.2; 15 found; start..end, strand, type, name):
     14..691     +  CDS            mRFP1: monomeric derivative of DsRed (Campbell et al., 2002) mammalian codon-optimized
    704..775     +  CDS            HBB (fragment): HBB_PONPY - Experimental evidence at transcript level: Swiss-Prot protein existence level 2. Involved in oxygen transport from the lung to the various peripheral tissues. From Pongo pygmaeus (Bornean orangutan).
    846..901     +  polyA_signal   β-globin poly(A) signal: rabbit β-globin polyadenylation signal (Gil and Proudfoot, 1987)
   1286..1302    -  protein_bind   lac operator: The lac repressor binds to the lac operator to inhibit transcription in E. coli. This inhibition can be relieved by adding lactose or isopropyl-β-D-thiogalactopyranoside (IPTG). lac repressor encoded by lacI
   1310..1340    -  promoter       lac promoter: promoter for the E. coli lac operon
   1355..1376    -  protein_bind   CAP binding site: CAP binding activates transcription in the presence of cAMP. E. coli catabolite activator protein
   1389..1428    -  CDS            lacI (fragment): lac repressor; lacI; The lac repressor binds to the lac operator to inhibit transcription in E. coli. This inhibition can be relieved by adding lactose or isopropyl-β-D-thiogalactopyranoside (IPTG).
   1435..1457    +  promoter       SV40 promoter (fragment): SV40 enhancer and early promoter
   1481..1616    +  rep_origin     SV40 ori: SV40 origin of replication
   1636..1770    +  polyA_signal   SV40 poly(A) signal: SV40 polyadenylation signal
   1772..1826    -  CDS            lacI (fragment): lac repressor; lacI; The lac repressor binds to the lac operator to inhibit transcription in E. coli. This inhibition can be relieved by adding lactose or isopropyl-β-D-thiogalactopyranoside (IPTG).
   2009..2597    -  rep_origin     ori: high-copy-number ColE1/pMB1/pBR322/pUC origin of replication
   2768..3628    -  CDS            AmpR: β-lactamase; bla; confers resistance to ampicillin, carbenicillin, and related antibiotics
   3629..3733    -  promoter       AmpR promoter: bla
   3838..4034    +  promoter       SV40 promoter: SV40 early promoter
>Addgene plasmid #183054 | pGL3 RARE-RFP | addgene full sequence | sequence record 360330 | Addgene NGS Result
AAGCTTGCTAGCCATGGCCTCCTCCGAGGACGTCATCAAGGAGTTCATGCGCTTCAAGGTGCGCATGGAG
GGCTCCGTGAACGGCCACGAGTTCGAGATCGAGGGCGAGGGCGAGGGCCGCCCCTACGAGGGCACCCAGA
CCGCCAAGCTGAAGGTGACCAAGGGCGGCCCCCTGCCCTTCGCCTGGGACATCCTGTCCCCTCAGTTCCA
GTACGGCTCCAAGGCCTACGTGAAGCACCCCGCCGACATCCCCGACTACTTGAAGCTGTCCTTCCCCGAG
GGCTTCAAGTGGGAGCGCGTGATGAACTTCGAGGACGGCGGCGTGGTGACCGTGACCCAGGACTCCTCCC
TGCAGGACGGCGAGTTCATCTACAAGGTGAAGCTGCGCGGCACCAACTTCCCCTCCGACGGCCCCGTAAT
GCAGAAGAAGACCATGGGCTGGGAGGCCTCCACCGAGCGGATGTACCCCGAGGACGGCGCCCTGAAGGGC
GAGATCAAGATGAGGCTGAAGCTGAAGGACGGCGGCCACTACGACGCCGAGGTCAAGACCACCTACATGG
CCAAGAAGCCCGTGCAGCTGCCCGGCGCCTACAAGACCGACATCAAGCTGGACATCACCTCCCACAACGA
GGACTACACCATCGTGGAACAGTACGAGCGCGCCGAGGGCCGCCACTCCACCGGCGCCTAAGAATGCGGC
CGCACTCCTCAGGTGCAGGCTGCCTATCAGAAGGTGGTGGCTGGTGTGGCCAATGCCCTGGCTCACAAAT
ACCACTGAGATCTTTTTCCCTCTGCCAAAAATTATGGGGACATCATGAAGCCCCTTGAGCATCTGACTTC
TGGCTAATAAAGGAAATTTATTTTCATTGCAATAGTGTGTTGGAATTTTTTGTGTCTCTCACTCGGAAGG
ACATATGGGAGGGCAAATCATTTAAAACATCAGAATGAGTATTTGGTTTAGAGTTTGGCAACATATGCCC
ATATGCTGGCTGCCATGAACAAAGGTTGGCTATAAAGAGGTCATCAGTATATGAAACAGCCCCCTGCTGT
CCATTCCTTATTCCATAGAAAAGCCTTGACTTGAGGTTAGATTTTTTTTATATTTTGTTTTGTGTTATTT
TTTTCTTTAACATCCCTAAAATTTTCCTTACATGTTTTACTAGCCAGATTTTTCCTCCTCTCCTGACTAC
TCCCAGTCATAGCTGTCCCTCTTCTCTTATGGAGATCCCTCGACCTGCAGCCCAAGCTTGGCGTAATCAT
GGTCATAGCTGTTTCCTGTGTGAAATTGTTATCCGCTCACAATTCCACACAACATACGAGCCGGAAGCAT
AAAGTGTAAAGCCTGGGGTGCCTAATGAGTGAGCTAACTCACATTAATTGCGTTGCGCTCACTGCCCGCT
TTCCAGTCGGGAAACCTGTCGTGCCAGCGGATCCGCATCTCAATTAGTCAGCAACCATAGTCCCGCCCCT
AACTCCGCCCATCCCGCCCCTAACTCCGCCCAGTTCCGCCCATTCTCCGCCCCATGGCTGACTAATTTTT
TTTATTTATGCAGAGGCCGAGGCCGCCTCGGCCTCTGAGCTATTCCAGAAGTAGTGAGGAGGCTTTTTTG
GAGGCCTAGGCTTTTGCAAAAAGCTAACTTGTTTATTGCAGCTTATAATGGTTACAAATAAAGCAATAGC
ATCACAAATTTCACAAATAAAGCATTTTTTTCACTGCATTCTAGTTGTGGTTTGTCCAAACTCATCAATG
TATCTTATCATGTCTGGATCCGCTGCATTAATGAATCGGCCAACGCGCGGGGAGAGGCGGTTTGCGTATT
GGGCGCTCTTCCGCTTCCTCGCTCACTGACTCGCTGCGCTCGGTCGTTCGGCTGCGGCGAGCGGTATCAG
CTCACTCAAAGGCGGTAATACGGTTATCCACAGAATCAGGGGATAACGCAGGAAAGAACATGTGAGCAAA
AGGCCAGCAAAAGGCCAGGAACCGTAAAAAGGCCGCGTTGCTGGCGTTTTTCCATAGGCTCCGCCCCCCT
GACGAGCATCACAAAAATCGACGCTCAAGTCAGAGGTGGCGAAACCCGACAGGACTATAAAGATACCAGG
CGTTTCCCCCTGGAAGCTCCCTCGTGCGCTCTCCTGTTCCGACCCTGCCGCTTACCGGATACCTGTCCGC
CTTTCTCCCTTCGGGAAGCGTGGCGCTTTCTCATAGCTCACGCTGTAGGTATCTCAGTTCGGTGTAGGTC
GTTCGCTCCAAGCTGGGCTGTGTGCACGAACCCCCCGTTCAGCCCGACCGCTGCGCCTTATCCGGTAACT
ATCGTCTTGAGTCCAACCCGGTAAGACACGACTTATCGCCACTGGCAGCAGCCACTGGTAACAGGATTAG
CAGAGCGAGGTATGTAGGCGGTGCTACAGAGTTCTTGAAGTGGTGGCCTAACTACGGCTACACTAGAAGA
ACAGTATTTGGTATCTGCGCTCTGCTGAAGCCAGTTACCTTCGGAAAAAGAGTTGGTAGCTCTTGATCCG
GCAAACAAACCACCGCTGGTAGCGGTGGTTTTTTTGTTTGCAAGCAGCAGATTACGCGCAGAAAAAAAGG
ATCTCAAGAAGATCCTTTGATCTTTTCTACGGGGTCTGACGCTCAGTGGAACGAAAACTCACGTTAAGGG
ATTTTGGTCATGAGATTATCAAAAAGGATCTTCACCTAGATCCTTTTAAATTAAAAATGAAGTTTTAAAT
CAATCTAAAGTATATATGAGTAAACTTGGTCTGACAGTTACCAATGCTTAATCAGTGAGGCACCTATCTC
AGCGATCTGTCTATTTCGTTCATCCATAGTTGCCTGACTCCCCGTCGTGTAGATAACTACGATACGGGAG
GGCTTACCATCTGGCCCCAGTGCTGCAATGATACCGCGAGACCCACGCTCACCGGCTCCAGATTTATCAG
CAATAAACCAGCCAGCCGGAAGGGCCGAGCGCAGAAGTGGTCCTGCAACTTTATCCGCCTCCATCCAGTC
TATTAATTGTTGCCGGGAAGCTAGAGTAAGTAGTTCGCCAGTTAATAGTTTGCGCAACGTTGTTGCCATT
GCTACAGGCATCGTGGTGTCACGCTCGTCGTTTGGTATGGCTTCATTCAGCTCCGGTTCCCAACGATCAA
GGCGAGTTACATGATCCCCCATGTTGTGCAAAAAAGCGGTTAGCTCCTTCGGTCCTCCGATCGTTGTCAG
AAGTAAGTTGGCCGCAGTGTTATCACTCATGGTTATGGCAGCACTGCATAATTCTCTTACTGTCATGCCA
TCCGTAAGATGCTTTTCTGTGACTGGTGAGTACTCAACCAAGTCATTCTGAGAATAGTGTATGCGGCGAC
CGAGTTGCTCTTGCCCGGCGTCAATACGGGATAATACCGCGCCACATAGCAGAACTTTAAAAGTGCTCAT
CATTGGAAAACGTTCTTCGGGGCGAAAACTCTCAAGGATCTTACCGCTGTTGAGATCCAGTTCGATGTAA
CCCACTCGTGCACCCAACTGATCTTCAGCATCTTTTACTTTCACCAGCGTTTCTGGGTGAGCAAAAACAG
GAAGGCAAAATGCCGCAAAAAAGGGAATAAGGGCGACACGGAAATGTTGAATACTCATACTCTTCCTTTT
TCAATATTATTGAAGCATTTATCAGGGTTATTGTCTCATGAGCGGATACATATTTGAATGTATTTAGAAA
AATAAACAAATAGGGGTTCCGCGCACATTTCCCCGAAAAGTGCCACCTGGGTCGACAGTTGGGTCATTTG
AAGGTTAGCAGCCCGGGTAGGGTTCACCGAAAGTTCACTCGCTCGAGATCTGCGATCTGCATCTCAATTA
GTCAGCAACCATAGTCCCGCCCCTAACTCCGCCCATCCCGCCCCTAACTCCGCCCAGTTCCGCCCATTCT
CCGCCCCATCGCTGACTAATTTTTTTTATTTATGCAGAGGCCGAGGCCGCCTCGGCCTCTGAGCTATTCC
AGAAGTAGTGAGGAGGCTTTTTTGGAGGCCTAGGCTTTTGCAAA
